Addgene plasmid #84240: pSLQ2812 pPB: CAG-GID1-VPR-IRES-Puro-WPRE PGK-GAI-tagBFP-SpdCas9
Purpose: Expresses GA-inducible VPR-Sp dCas9
Depositing lab: Stanley Qi. Publication: Complex transcriptional modulation with orthogonal and inducible dCas9 regulators. Gao Y, Xiong X, Wong S, Charles EJ, Lim WA, Qi LS. Nat Methods. 2016 Oct 24. doi: 10.1038/nmeth.4042. PubMed 27776111.
Backbone
  Vector backbone: PB
  Backbone manufacturer: System Biosciences
  Total vector size (bp): 15142
  Vector type: Mammalian Expression, CRISPR, Synthetic Biology ; PiggyBac
  Selectable markers: Puromycin
Growth in bacteria
  Bacterial resistance: Ampicillin, 100 μg/mL
  Growth temperature: 37°C
  Growth strain: NEB Stable
  Copy number: High Copy
Gene/Insert 1
  Gene/Insert name: GAI-tagBFP-Sp dCas9
  Species: A. thaliana (mustard weed), Synthetic; S. pyogenes
  Insert size (bp): 5253
  Promoter: PGK
  Tag / fusion protein: GAI (N terminal on insert); tagBFP (N terminal on insert); HA tag (C terminal on insert); 2xNLS (SV40) (C terminal on insert)
  Cloning method: Ligation Independent Cloning
  Sequencing primers: 5′ gaaggtcctccggaggcc; 3′ CGGTCTGTATATCGAGGTTTATTTATTAATTTG
Gene/Insert 2
  Gene/Insert name: GID1-VPR
  Species: A. thaliana (mustard weed), Synthetic
  Insert size (bp): 2631
  Promoter: CAG
  Tag / fusion protein: GID1 (N terminal on insert); IRES-Puro (C terminal on backbone)
  Cloning method: Ligation Independent Cloning
  Sequencing primers: 5′ tcggcttctggcgtgtga; 3′ gacggcaatatggtggaaaataac
Resource information
  A portion of this plasmid was derived from a plasmid made by: The dCas9 gene was a gift from Martin Jinek and Jennifer Doudna (UC Berkeley). The GAI and GID1 domains were gifts from Takanari Inoue (Johns Hopkins)
Terms and licenses: Academic/Nonprofit Terms; Industry Terms: Not Available to Industry
How to cite: pSLQ2812 pPB: CAG-GID1-VPR-IRES-Puro-WPRE PGK-GAI-tagBFP-SpdCas9 was a gift from Stanley Qi (Addgene plasmid # 84240 ; http://n2t.net/addgene:84240 ; RRID:Addgene_84240)
