[The description below was written by a language model from this plasmid's Addgene catalogue record, the feature table of its GenBank file and pLannotate feature annotations shown in this document.]
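Description:
pSLQ2812 is a 15.1 kb piggyBac (PB) transposon-type mammalian expression plasmid that carries both halves of a gibberellin (GA)-inducible CRISPR activation system built on nuclease-dead Streptococcus pyogenes Cas9. It is propagated in E. coli through a high-copy ColE1/pUC origin with ampicillin resistance. The backbone also retains an f1 origin and lac/T3/T7 remnants of a pBluescript-like cloning vector. As a PB-format vector it is intended for transposase-mediated genomic integration, although the automated feature table does not annotate the piggyBac terminal repeats. Mammalian cells carrying it are selected with puromycin.

Two tandem expression units share the same orientation. In the first, a CAG promoter (chicken β-actin promoter plus chimeric intron) drives the Arabidopsis GA receptor GID1 fused to the tripartite activator VPR, annotated as VP16-repeat, RELA/p65 and Epstein-Barr virus Rta activation domains. An EMCV IRES and puromycin N-acetyltransferase follow, so drug resistance is translated from the same transcript, and a WPRE enhances its expression. In the second unit, a mouse PGK promoter drives a fragment of the DELLA protein GAI fused to TagBFP and dCas9. The catalogue lists a C-terminal HA tag and two SV40 nuclear localisation signals on this fusion. The annotation software labels the ORF simply as Cas9, whereas the record specifies the catalytically dead form.

GA promotes GID1–GAI binding, so adding the hormone recruits VPR to sgRNA-bound dCas9 and switches on target genes. TagBFP reports expression of the dCas9 component. No guide RNA cassette is annotated, so the sgRNA is presumably supplied separately. The accompanying GenBank record covers only a 907 bp portion annotated with a Kozak sequence and adds little information.
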