Features (pLannotate 1.2.2; 25 found; start..end, strand, type, name):
      7..284     +  promoter       chicken β-actin promoter: No description available
    286..1303    +  intron         chimeric intron: chimera between introns from chicken β-actin and rabbit β-globin
   1364..2398    +  CDS            GID1A: GID1A_ARATH - Also known as CXE10, GID1L1. Experimental evidence at protein level: Swiss-Prot protein existence level 1. Functions as soluble gibberellin (GA) receptor. GA is an essential hormone that regulates growth and development in plants. Binds with high affinity the biologically active gibberellin GA4, but has no affinity for the biologically inactive GAs. In response to GA, interacts with specific DELLA proteins, known as repressors of GA- induced growth, and targets them for degradation via proteasome. Seems to be required for GA signaling that controls root growth, seed germination,
   2435..2457    +  CDS            VP48 (fragment): 3 tandem repeats of the minimal activation domain of herpes simplex virus VP16 (Cheng et al., 2013)
   2609..3403    +  CDS            RELA (fragment): TF65_HUMAN - Also known as NFKB3. Experimental evidence at protein level: Swiss-Prot protein existence level 1. NF-kappa-B is a pleiotropic transcription factor present in almost all cell types and is the endpoint of a series of signal transduction events that are initiated by a vast array of stimuli related to many biological processes such as inflammation, immunity, differentiation, cell growth, tumorigenesis and apoptosis. NF-kappa-B is a homo- or heterodimeric complex formed by the Rel-like domain- containing proteins RELA/p65, RELB, NFKB1/p105, NFKB1/p50, REL and NFKB2/p52. The heterodime
   3422..3991    +  CDS            Rta AD: transcriptional activation domain from the human herpesvirus 4 (Epstein-Barr virus) replication and transcription activator Rta/BRLF1 (Hardwick et al., 1992; Chavez et al., 2015)
   4009..4594    +  misc_feature   IRES2: internal ribosome entry site (IRES) of the encephalomyocarditis virus (EMCV)
   4616..5215    +  CDS            PuroR: puromycin N-acetyltransferase; pac from Streptomyces alboniger; confers resistance to puromycin
   5235..5253    +  misc_feature   MCS (fragment): pBluescript multiple cloning site
   5253..5841    +  misc_feature   WPRE: woodchuck hepatitis virus posttranscriptional regulatory element
   5862..6361    +  promoter       PGK promoter: mouse phosphoglycerate kinase 1 promoter
   6391..6684    +  CDS            GAI (fragment): GAI_ARATH - Also known as RGA2 From Arabidopsis thaliana (Mouse-ear cress).
   6694..7392    +  CDS            TagBFP: TagBFP is a basic (constitutively fluorescent) blue fluorescent protein published in 2008, derived from Entacmaea quadricolor. It is reported to be a very rapidly-maturing monomer with very low acid sensitivity.
   7414..11517   +  CDS            Cas9: Cas9 (Csn1) endonuclease from the Streptococcus pyogenes Type II CRISPR/Cas system generates RNA-guided double strand breaks in DNA
  11943..11961   -  promoter       T3 promoter: promoter for bacteriophage T3 RNA polymerase
  12004..12026   -  protein_bind   lac operator (fragment): The lac repressor binds to the lac operator to inhibit transcription in E. coli. This inhibition can be relieved by adding lactose or isopropyl-β-D-thiogalactopyranoside (IPTG). lac repressor encoded by lacI
  12030..12060   -  promoter       lac promoter: promoter for the E. coli lac operon
  12075..12096   -  protein_bind   CAP binding site: CAP binding activates transcription in the presence of cAMP. E. coli catabolite activator protein
  12109..12201   -  CDS            lacI (fragment): lac repressor; lacI; The lac repressor binds to the lac operator to inhibit transcription in E. coli. This inhibition can be relieved by adding lactose or isopropyl-β-D-thiogalactopyranoside (IPTG).
  12384..12972   -  rep_origin     ori: high-copy-number ColE1/pMB1/pBR322/pUC origin of replication
  13143..14003   -  CDS            AmpR: β-lactamase; bla; confers resistance to ampicillin, carbenicillin, and related antibiotics
  14004..14108   -  promoter       AmpR promoter: bla
  14161..14589   -  rep_origin     f1 ori (sequence partly withheld): f1 bacteriophage origin of replication; arrow indicates direction of (+) strand synthesis
  14594..14749   -  CDS            lacZα (fragment): LacZα fragment of β-galactosidase; lacZ fragment
  14757..14775   +  promoter       T7 promoter: promoter for bacteriophage T7 RNA polymerase
>Addgene plasmid #84240 | pSLQ2812 pPB: CAG-GID1-VPR-IRES-Puro-WPRE PGK-GAI-tagBFP-SpdCas9 | depositor full sequence | sequence record 160812 | pSLQ2812 pPB: CAG-GID1-VPR-IRES-Puro-WPRE PGK-GAI-tagBFP-SpdCas9 sequence 15142 bps
CCATGGTCGAGGTGAGCCCCACGTTCTGCTTCACTCTCCCCATCTCCCCCCCCTCCCCACCCCCAATTTT
GTATTTATTTATTTTTTAATTATTTTGTGCAGCGATGGGGGCGGGGGGGGGGGGGGGGCGCGCGCCAGGC
GGGGCGGGGCGGGGCGAGGGGCGGGGCGGGGCGAGGCGGAGAGGTGCGGCGGCAGCCAATCAGAGCGGCG
CGCTCCGAAAGTTTCCTTTTATGGCGAGGCGGCGGCGGCGGCGGCCCTATAAAAAGCGAAGCGCGCGGCG
GGCGGGGAGTCGCTGCGACGCTGCCTTCGCCCCGTGCCCCGCTCCGCCGCCGCCTCGCGCCGCCCGCCCC
GGCTCTGACTGACCGCGTTACTCCCACAGGTGAGCGGGCGGGACGGCCCTTCTCCTCCGGGCTGTAATTA
GCGCTTGGTTTAATGACGGCTTGTTTCTTTTCTGTGGCTGCGTGAAAGCCTTGAGGGGCTCCGGGAGGGC
CCTTTGTGCGGGGGGAGCGGCTCGGGGGGTGCGTGCGTGTGTGTGTGCGTGGGGAGCGCCGCGTGCGGCT
CCGCGCTGCCCGGCGGCTGTGAGCGCTGCGGGCGCGGCGCGGGGCTTTGTGCGCTCCGCAGTGTGCGCGA
GGGGAGCGCGGCCGGGGGCGGTGCCCCGCGGTGCGGGGGGGGCTGCGAGGGGAACAAAGGCTGCGTGCGG
GGTGTGTGCGTGGGGGGGTGAGCAGGGGGTGTGGGCGCGTCGGTCGGGCTGCAACCCCCCCTGCACCCCC
CTCCCCGAGTTGCTGAGCACGGCCCGGCTTCGGGTGCGGGGCTCCGTACGGGGCGTGGCGCGGGGCTCGC
CGTGCCGGGCGGGGGGTGGCGGCAGGTGGGGGTGCCGGGCGGGGCGGGGCCGCCTCGGGCCGGGGAGGGC
TCGGGGGAGGGGCGCGGCGGCCCCCGGAGCGCCGGCGGCTGTCGAGGCGCGGCGAGCCGCAGCCATTGCC
TTTTATGGTAATCGTGCGAGAGGGCGCAGGGACTTCCTTTGTCCCAAATCTGTGCGGAGCCGAAATCTGG
GAGGCGCCGCCGCACCCCCTCTAGCGGGCGCGGGGCGAAGCGGTGCGGCGCCGGCAGGAAGGAAATGGGC
GGGGAGGGCCTTCGTGCGTCGCCGCGCCGCCGTCCCCTTCTCCCTCTCCAGCCTCGGGGCTGTCCGCGGG
GGGACGGCTGCCTTCGGGGGGGACGGGGCAGGGCGGGGTTCGGCTTCTGGCGTGTGACCGGCGGCTCTAG
AGCCTCTGCTAACCATGTTCATGCCTTCTTCTTTTTCCTACAGCTCCTGGGCAACGTGCTGGTTATTGTG
CTGTCTCATCATTTTGGCAAAGAATTCGCCACCATGGCTGCGAGCGATGAAGTTAATCTTATTGAGAGCA
GAACAGTGGTTCCTCTCAATACATGGGTTTTAATATCCAACTTCAAAGTAGCCTACAATATCCTTCGTCG
CCCTGATGGAACCTTTAACCGACACTTAGCTGAGTATCTAGACCGTAAAGTCACTGCAAACGCCAATCCG
GTTGATGGGGTTTTCTCGTTCGATGTCTTGATTGATCGCAGGATCAATCTTCTAAGCAGAGTCTATAGAC
CAGCTTATGCAGATCAAGAGCAACCTCCTAGTATTTTAGATCTCGAGAAGCCTGTTGATGGCGACATTGT
CCCTGTTATATTGTTCTTCCATGGAGGTAGCTTTGCTCATTCTTCTGCAAACAGTGCCATCTACGATACT
CTTTGTCGCAGGCTTGTTGGTTTGTGCAAGTGTGTTGTTGTCTCTGTGAATTATCGGCGTGCACCAGAGA
ATCCATACCCTTGTGCTTATGATGATGGTTGGATTGCTCTTAATTGGGTTAACTCGAGATCTTGGCTTAA
ATCCAAGAAAGACTCAAAGGTCCATATTTTCTTGGCTGGTGATAGCTCTGGAGGTAACATCGCGCATAAT
GTGGCTTTAAGAGCGGGTGAATCGGGAATCGATGTTTTGGGGAACATTCTGCTGAATCCTATGTTTGGTG
GGAATGAGAGAACGGAGTCTGAGAAAAGTTTGGATGGGAAATACTTTGTGACGGTTAGAGACCGCGATTG
GTACTGGAAAGCGTTTTTACCCGAGGGAGAAGATAGAGAGCATCCAGCGTGTAATCCGTTTAGCCCGAGA
GGGAAAAGCTTAGAAGGAGTGAGTTTCCCCAAGAGTCTTGTGGTTGTCGCGGGTTTGGATTTGATTAGAG
ATTGGCAGTTGGCATACGCGGAAGGGCTCAAGAAAGCGGGTCAAGAGGTTAAGCTTATGCATTTAGAGAA
AGCAACTGTTGGGTTTTACCTCTTGCCTAATAACAATCATTTCCATAATGTTATGGATGAGATTTCGGCG
TTTGTAAACGCGGAATGTGAATTCTCAAGCGCTGCAGGTACTAGTGATGCTTTAGACGATTTTGACTTAG
ATATGCTTGGTTCAGACGCGTTAGACGACTTCGACCTAGACATGTTAGGCTCAGATGCATTGGACGACTT
CGATTTAGATATGTTGGGCTCCGATGCCCTAGATGACTTTGATCTAGATATGCTAGGTAGTCCCAAAAAG
AAGAGGAAAGTGGGATCCCAGTATCTGCCCGACACAGATGATAGACACCGAATCGAAGAGAAACGCAAGC
GAACGTATGAAACCTTCAAATCGATCATGAAGAAATCGCCCTTCTCGGGTCCGACCGATCCCAGGCCCCC
ACCGAGAAGGATTGCGGTCCCGTCCCGCTCGTCGGCCAGCGTGCCGAAGCCTGCGCCGCAGCCCTACCCC
TTCACGTCGAGCCTGAGCACAATCAATTATGACGAGTTCCCGACGATGGTGTTCCCCTCGGGACAAATCT
CACAAGCCTCGGCGCTCGCACCAGCGCCTCCCCAAGTCCTTCCGCAAGCGCCTGCCCCAGCGCCTGCACC
GGCAATGGTGTCCGCCCTCGCACAGGCCCCTGCGCCCGTCCCCGTGCTCGCGCCTGGACCGCCCCAGGCG
GTCGCTCCACCGGCTCCGAAGCCGACGCAGGCCGGAGAGGGAACACTCTCCGAAGCACTTCTTCAACTCC
AGTTTGATGACGAGGATCTTGGAGCACTCCTTGGAAACTCGACAGACCCTGCGGTGTTTACCGACCTCGC
GTCAGTAGATAACTCCGAATTTCAGCAGCTTTTGAACCAGGGTATCCCGGTCGCGCCACATACAACGGAG
CCCATGTTGATGGAATACCCCGAAGCAATCACGAGACTTGTGACGGGAGCGCAGCGGCCTCCCGATCCCG
CACCCGCACCTTTGGGGGCACCTGGCCTCCCTAACGGACTTTTGAGCGGCGACGAGGATTTCTCCTCCAT
CGCCGATATGGATTTCTCAGCCTTGCTGTCACAGATTTCCAGCGGCTCTGGCAGCGGCAGCCGGGATTCC
AGGGAAGGGATGTTTTTGCCGAAGCCTGAGGCCGGCTCCGCTATTAGTGACGTGTTTGAGGGCCGCGAGG
TGTGCCAGCCAAAACGAATCCGGCCATTTCATCCTCCAGGAAGTCCATGGGCCAACCGCCCACTCCCCGC
CAGCCTCGCACCAACACCAACCGGTCCAGTACATGAGCCAGTCGGGTCACTGACCCCGGCACCAGTCCCT
CAGCCACTGGATCCAGCGCCCGCAGTGACTCCCGAGGCCAGTCACCTGTTGGAGGATCCCGATGAAGAGA
CGAGCCAGGCTGTCAAAGCCCTTCGGGAGATGGCCGATACTGTGATTCCCCAGAAGGAAGAGGCTGCAAT
CTGTGGCCAAATGGACCTTTCCCATCCGCCCCCAAGGGGCCATCTGGATGAGCTGACAACCACACTTGAG
TCCATGACCGAGGATCTGAACCTGGACTCACCCCTGACCCCGGAATTGAACGAGATTCTGGATACCTTCC
TGAACGACGAGTGCCTCTTGCATGCCATGCATATCAGCACAGGACTGTCCATCTTCGACACATCTCTGTT
TTGAATTTAAATAATTCGCCCCTCTCCCTCCCCCCCCCCTAACGTTACTGGCCGAAGCCGCTTGGAATAA
GGCCGGTGTGCGTTTGTCTATATGTTATTTTCCACCATATTGCCGTCTTTTGGCAATGTGAGGGCCCGGA
AACCTGGCCCTGTCTTCTTGACGAGCATTCCTAGGGGTCTTTCCCCTCTCGCCAAAGGAATGCAAGGTCT
GTTGAATGTCGTGAAGGAAGCAGTTCCTCTGGAAGCTTCTTGAAGACAAACAACGTCTGTAGCGACCCTT
TGCAGGCAGCGGAACCCCCCACCTGGCGACAGGTGCCTCTGCGGCCAAAAGCCACGTGTATAAGATACAC
CTGCAAAGGCGGCACAACCCCAGTGCCACGTTGTGAGTTGGATAGTTGTGGAAAGAGTCAAATGGCTCTC
CTCAAGCGTATTCAACAAGGGGCTGAAGGATGCCCAGAAGGTACCCCATTGTATGGGATCTGATCTGGGG
CCTCGGTGCACATGCTTTACGTGTGTTTAGTCGAGGTTAAAAAACGTCTAGGCCCCCCGAACCACGGGGA
CGTGGTTTTCCTTTGAAAAACACGATGATAATATGGCCACAACCGGATCCGGAGCTACCATGACCATGAC
CGAGTACAAGCCCACGGTGCGCCTCGCCACCCGCGACGACGTCCCCAGGGCCGTACGCACCCTCGCCGCC
GCGTTCGCCGACTACCCCGCCACGCGCCACACCGTCGATCCGGACCGCCACATCGAGCGGGTCACCGAGC
TGCAAGAACTCTTCCTCACGCGCGTCGGGCTCGACATCGGCAAGGTGTGGGTCGCGGACGACGGCGCCGC
GGTGGCGGTCTGGACCACGCCGGAGAGCGTCGAAGCGGGGGCGGTGTTCGCCGAGATCGGCCCGCGCATG
GCCGAGTTGAGCGGTTCCCGGCTGGCCGCGCAGCAACAGATGGAAGGCCTCCTGGCGCCGCACCGGCCCA
AGGAGCCCGCGTGGTTCCTGGCCACCGTCGGCGTCTCGCCCGACCACCAGGGCAAGGGTCTGGGCAGCGC
CGTCGTGCTCCCCGGAGTGGAGGCGGCCGAGCGCGCCGGGGTGCCCGCCTTCCTGGAGACCTCCGCGCCC
CGCAACCTCCCCTTCTACGAGCGGCTCGGCTTCACCGTCACCGCCGACGTCGAGGTGCCCGAAGGACCGC
GCACCTGGTGCATGACCCGCAAGCCCGGTGCCTGAGTTTAAACCATGCAAGCTTGATATCAAGCTTATCG
ATAATCAACCTCTGGATTACAAAATTTGTGAAAGATTGACTGGTATTCTTAACTATGTTGCTCCTTTTAC
GCTATGTGGATACGCTGCTTTAATGCCTTTGTATCATGCTATTGCTTCCCGTATGGCTTTCATTTTCTCC
TCCTTGTATAAATCCTGGTTGCTGTCTCTTTATGAGGAGTTGTGGCCCGTTGTCAGGCAACGTGGCGTGG
TGTGCACTGTGTTTGCTGACGCAACCCCCACTGGTTGGGGCATTGCCACCACCTGTCAGCTCCTTTCCGG
GACTTTCGCTTTCCCCCTCCCTATTGCCACGGCGGAACTCATCGCCGCCTGCCTTGCCCGCTGCTGGACA
GGGGCTCGGCTGTTGGGCACTGACAATTCCGTGGTGTTGTCGGGGAAATCATCGTCCTTTCCTTGGCTGC
TCGCCTGTGTTGCCACCTGGATTCTGCGCGGGACGTCCTTCTGCTACGTCCCTTCGGCCCTCAATCCAGC
GGACCTTCCTTCCCGCGGCCTGCTGCCGGCTCTGCGGCCTCTTCCGCGTCTTCGCCTTCGCCCTCAGACG
AGTCGGATCTCCCTTTGGGCCGCCTCCCCGCATCCTGCAGGTAATTCTACCGGGTAGGGGAGGCGCTTTT
CCCAAGGCAGTCTGGAGCATGCGCTTTAGCAGCCCCGCTGGGCACTTGGCGCTACACAAGTGGCCTCTGG
CCTCGCACACATTCCACATCCACCGGTAGGCGCCAACCGGCTCCGTTCTTTGGTGGCCCCTTCGCGCCAC
CTTCTACTCCTCCCCTAGTCAGGAAGTTCCCCCCCGCCCCGCAGCTCGCGTCGTGCAGGACGTGACAAAT
GGAAGTAGCACGTCTCACTAGGCTCGTGCAGATGGACAGCACCGCTGAGCAATGGAAGCGGGTAGGCCTT
TGGGGCAGCGGCCAATAGCAGCTTTGCTCCTTCGCTTTCTGGGCTCAGAGGCTGGGAAGGGGTGGGTCCG
GGGGCGGGCTCAGGGGCGGGCTCAGGGGCGGGGCGGGCGCCCGAAGGTCCTCCGGAGGCCCGGCATTCTG
CACGCTTCAAAAGCGCACGTCTGCCGCGCTGTTCTCCTCTTCCTCATCTCCGGGCCTTTCGACCTGCAGC
CCAAGCTTGTCGACGCCACCATGAAGAGAGATCATCATCATCATCATCATCAAGATAAGAAGACTATGAT
GATGAATGAAGAAGACGACGGTAACGGCATGGATGAGCTTCTAGCTGTTCTTGGTTACAAGGTTAGGTCA
TCCGAAATGGCTGATGTTGCTCAGAAACTCGAGCAGCTTGAAGTTATGATGTCTAATGTTCAAGAAGACG
ATCTTTCTCAACTCGCTACTGAGACTGTTCACTATAATCCGGCGGAGCTTTACACGTGGCTTGATTCTAT
GCTCACCGACCTTAATCATATGTCAAGCGCTGCAGGTGCTACCATGAGCGAGCTGATTAAGGAGAACATG
CACATGAAGCTGTACATGGAGGGCACCGTGGACAACCATCACTTCAAGTGCACATCCGAGGGCGAAGGCA
AGCCCTACGAGGGCACCCAGACCATGAGAATCAAGGTGGTCGAGGGCGGCCCTCTCCCCTTCGCCTTCGA
CATCCTGGCTACTAGCTTCCTCTACGGCAGCAAGACCTTCATCAACCACACCCAGGGCATCCCCGACTTC
TTCAAGCAGTCCTTCCCTGAGGGCTTCACATGGGAGAGAGTCACCACATACGAAGACGGGGGCGTGCTGA
CCGCTACCCAGGACACCAGCCTCCAGGACGGCTGCCTCATCTACAACGTCAAGATCAGAGGGGTGAACTT
CACATCCAACGGCCCTGTGATGCAGAAGAAAACACTCGGCTGGGAGGCCTTCACCGAGACGCTGTACCCC
GCTGACGGCGGCCTGGAAGGCAGAAACGACATGGCCCTGAAGCTCGTGGGCGGGAGCCATCTGATCGCAA
ACATCAAGACCACATATAGATCCAAGAAACCCGCTAAGAACCTCAAGATGCCTGGCGTCTACTATGTGGA
CTACAGACTGGAAAGAATCAAGGAGGCCAACAACGAGACCTACGTCGAGCAGCACGAGGTGGCAGTGGCC
AGATACTGCGACCTCCCTAGCAAACTGGGGCACAAGCTTAATTCAAGCGCTGCAGGTGCCACCATGGACA
AGAAGTACAGCATCGGCCTGGCCATCGGCACCAACTCTGTGGGCTGGGCCGTGATCACCGACGAGTACAA
GGTGCCCAGCAAGAAATTCAAGGTGCTGGGCAACACCGACCGGCACAGCATCAAGAAGAACCTGATCGGC
GCCCTGCTGTTCGACAGCGGAGAAACAGCCGAGGCCACCCGGCTGAAGAGAACCGCCAGAAGAAGATACA
CCAGACGGAAGAACCGGATCTGCTATCTGCAAGAGATCTTCAGCAACGAGATGGCCAAGGTGGACGACAG
CTTCTTCCACAGACTGGAAGAGTCCTTCCTGGTGGAAGAGGATAAGAAGCACGAGCGGCACCCCATCTTC
GGCAACATCGTGGACGAGGTGGCCTACCACGAGAAGTACCCCACCATCTACCACCTGAGAAAGAAACTGG
TGGACAGCACCGACAAGGCCGACCTGCGGCTGATCTATCTGGCCCTGGCCCACATGATCAAGTTCCGGGG
CCACTTCCTGATCGAGGGCGACCTGAACCCCGACAACAGCGACGTGGACAAGCTGTTCATCCAGCTGGTG
CAGACCTACAACCAGCTGTTCGAGGAAAACCCCATCAACGCCAGCGGCGTGGACGCCAAGGCCATCCTGT
CTGCCAGACTGAGCAAGAGCAGACGGCTGGAAAATCTGATCGCCCAGCTGCCCGGCGAGAAGAAGAATGG
CCTGTTCGGCAACCTGATTGCCCTGAGCCTGGGCCTGACCCCCAACTTCAAGAGCAACTTCGACCTGGCC
GAGGATGCCAAACTGCAGCTGAGCAAGGACACCTACGACGACGACCTGGACAACCTGCTGGCCCAGATCG
GCGACCAGTACGCCGACCTGTTTCTGGCCGCCAAGAACCTGTCCGACGCCATCCTGCTGAGCGACATCCT
GAGAGTGAACACCGAGATCACCAAGGCCCCCCTGAGCGCCTCTATGATCAAGAGATACGACGAGCACCAC
CAGGACCTGACCCTGCTGAAAGCTCTCGTGCGGCAGCAGCTGCCTGAGAAGTACAAAGAGATTTTCTTCG
ACCAGAGCAAGAACGGCTACGCCGGCTACATCGATGGCGGAGCCAGCCAGGAAGAGTTCTACAAGTTCAT
CAAGCCCATCCTGGAAAAGATGGACGGCACCGAGGAACTGCTCGTGAAGCTGAACAGAGAGGACCTGCTG
CGGAAGCAGCGGACCTTCGACAACGGCAGCATCCCCCACCAGATCCACCTGGGAGAGCTGCACGCCATTC
TGCGGCGGCAGGAAGATTTTTACCCATTCCTGAAGGACAACCGGGAAAAGATCGAGAAGATCCTGACCTT
CCGCATCCCCTACTACGTGGGCCCTCTGGCCAGGGGAAACAGCAGATTCGCCTGGATGACCAGAAAGAGC
GAGGAAACCATCACCCCCTGGAACTTCGAGGAAGTGGTGGACAAGGGCGCCAGCGCCCAGAGCTTCATCG
AGCGGATGACCAACTTCGATAAGAACCTGCCCAACGAGAAGGTGCTGCCCAAGCACAGCCTGCTGTACGA
GTACTTCACCGTGTACAACGAGCTGACCAAAGTGAAATACGTGACCGAGGGAATGAGAAAGCCCGCCTTC
CTGAGCGGCGAGCAGAAAAAAGCCATCGTGGACCTGCTGTTCAAGACCAACCGGAAAGTGACCGTGAAGC
AGCTGAAAGAGGACTACTTCAAGAAAATCGAGTGCTTCGACTCCGTGGAAATCTCCGGCGTGGAAGATCG
GTTCAACGCCTCCCTGGGCACATACCACGATCTGCTGAAAATTATCAAGGACAAGGACTTCCTGGACAAT
GAGGAAAACGAGGACATTCTGGAAGATATCGTGCTGACCCTGACACTGTTTGAGGACAGAGAGATGATCG
AGGAACGGCTGAAAACCTATGCCCACCTGTTCGACGACAAAGTGATGAAGCAGCTGAAGCGGCGGAGATA
CACCGGCTGGGGCAGGCTGAGCCGGAAGCTGATCAACGGCATCCGGGACAAGCAGTCCGGCAAGACAATC
CTGGATTTCCTGAAGTCCGACGGCTTCGCCAACAGAAACTTCATGCAGCTGATCCACGACGACAGCCTGA
CCTTTAAAGAGGACATCCAGAAAGCCCAGGTGTCCGGCCAGGGCGATAGCCTGCACGAGCACATTGCCAA
TCTGGCCGGCAGCCCCGCCATTAAGAAGGGCATCCTGCAGACAGTGAAGGTGGTGGACGAGCTCGTGAAA
GTGATGGGCCGGCACAAGCCCGAGAACATCGTGATCGAAATGGCCAGAGAGAACCAGACCACCCAGAAGG
GACAGAAGAACAGCCGCGAGAGAATGAAGCGGATCGAAGAGGGCATCAAAGAGCTGGGCAGCCAGATCCT
GAAAGAACACCCCGTGGAAAACACCCAGCTGCAGAACGAGAAGCTGTACCTGTACTACCTGCAGAATGGG
CGGGATATGTACGTGGACCAGGAACTGGACATCAACCGGCTGTCCGACTACGATGTGGACGCTATCGTGC
CTCAGAGCTTTCTGAAGGACGACTCCATCGATAACAAAGTGCTGACTCGGAGCGACAAGAACCGGGGCAA
GAGCGACAACGTGCCCTCCGAAGAGGTCGTGAAGAAGATGAAGAACTACTGGCGCCAGCTGCTGAATGCC
AAGCTGATTACCCAGAGGAAGTTCGACAATCTGACCAAGGCCGAGAGAGGCGGCCTGAGCGAACTGGATA
AGGCCGGCTTCATCAAGAGACAGCTGGTGGAAACCCGGCAGATCACAAAGCACGTGGCACAGATCCTGGA
CTCCCGGATGAACACTAAGTACGACGAGAACGACAAACTGATCCGGGAAGTGAAAGTGATCACCCTGAAG
TCCAAGCTGGTGTCCGATTTCCGGAAGGATTTCCAGTTTTACAAAGTGCGCGAGATCAACAACTACCACC
ACGCCCACGACGCCTACCTGAACGCCGTCGTGGGAACCGCCCTGATCAAAAAGTACCCTAAGCTGGAAAG
CGAGTTCGTGTACGGCGACTACAAGGTGTACGACGTGCGGAAGATGATCGCCAAGAGCGAGCAGGAAATC
GGCAAGGCTACCGCCAAGTACTTCTTCTACAGCAACATCATGAACTTTTTCAAGACCGAGATTACCCTGG
CCAACGGCGAGATCCGGAAGCGGCCTCTGATCGAGACAAACGGCGAAACAGGCGAGATCGTGTGGGATAA
GGGCCGGGACTTTGCCACCGTGCGGAAAGTGCTGTCTATGCCCCAAGTGAATATCGTGAAAAAGACCGAG
GTGCAGACAGGCGGCTTCAGCAAAGAGTCTATCCTGCCCAAGAGGAACAGCGACAAGCTGATCGCCAGAA
AGAAGGACTGGGACCCTAAGAAGTACGGCGGCTTCGACAGCCCCACCGTGGCCTATTCTGTGCTGGTGGT
GGCCAAAGTGGAAAAGGGCAAGTCCAAGAAACTGAAGAGTGTGAAAGAGCTGCTGGGGATCACCATCATG
GAAAGAAGCAGCTTCGAGAAGAATCCCATCGACTTTCTGGAAGCCAAGGGCTACAAAGAAGTGAAAAAGG
ACCTGATCATCAAGCTGCCTAAGTACTCCCTGTTCGAGCTGGAAAACGGCCGGAAGAGAATGCTGGCCTC
TGCCGGCGAACTGCAGAAGGGAAACGAACTGGCCCTGCCCTCCAAATATGTGAACTTCCTGTACCTGGCC
AGCCACTATGAGAAGCTGAAGGGCTCCCCCGAGGATAATGAGCAGAAACAGCTGTTTGTGGAACAGCACA
AACACTACCTGGACGAGATCATCGAGCAGATCAGCGAGTTCTCCAAGAGAGTGATCCTGGCCGACGCTAA
TCTGGACAAGGTGCTGAGCGCCTACAACAAGCACAGAGACAAGCCTATCAGAGAGCAGGCCGAGAATATC
ATCCACCTGTTTACCCTGACCAATCTGGGAGCCCCTGCCGCCTTCAAGTACTTTGACACCACCATCGACC
GGAAGAGGTACACCAGCACCAAAGAGGTGCTGGACGCCACCCTGATCCACCAGAGCATCACCGGCCTGTA
CGAGACACGGATCGACCTGTCTCAGCTGGGAGGCGACGCCTATCCCTATGACGTGCCCGATTATGCCAGC
CTGGGCAGCGGCTCCCCCAAGAAAAAACGCAAGGTGGAAGATCCTAAGAAAAAGCGGAAAGTGGACGGCA
TTGGTAGTGGGAGCAACGGATGACTCGAGCTAGTTAAAAGTTTTGTTACTTTATAGAAGAAATTTTGAGT
TTTTGTTTTTTTTTAATAAATAAATAAACATAAATAAATTGTTTGTTGAATTTATTATTAGTATGTAAGT
GTAAATATAATAAAACTTAATATCTATTCAAATTAATAAATAAACCTCGATATACAGACCGATAAAACAC
ATGCGTCAATTTTACGCATGATTATCTTTAACGTACGTCACAATATGATTATCTTTCTAGGGTTAATCTA
GTATACGCGTATGCGGCCGCTTAATTAATCCAGCTTTTGTTCCCTTTAGTGAGGGTTAATTGCGCGCTTG
GCGTAATCATGGTCATAGCTGTTTCCTGTGTGAAATTGTTATCCGCTCACAATTCCACACAACATACGAG
CCGGAAGCATAAAGTGTAAAGCCTGGGGTGCCTAATGAGTGAGCTAACTCACATTAATTGCGTTGCGCTC
ACTGCCCGCTTTCCAGTCGGGAAACCTGTCGTGCCAGCTGCATTAATGAATCGGCCAACGCGCGGGGAGA
GGCGGTTTGCGTATTGGGCGCTCTTCCGCTTCCTCGCTCACTGACTCGCTGCGCTCGGTCGTTCGGCTGC
GGCGAGCGGTATCAGCTCACTCAAAGGCGGTAATACGGTTATCCACAGAATCAGGGGATAACGCAGGAAA
GAACATGTGAGCAAAAGGCCAGCAAAAGGCCAGGAACCGTAAAAAGGCCGCGTTGCTGGCGTTTTTCCAT
AGGCTCCGCCCCCCTGACGAGCATCACAAAAATCGACGCTCAAGTCAGAGGTGGCGAAACCCGACAGGAC
TATAAAGATACCAGGCGTTTCCCCCTGGAAGCTCCCTCGTGCGCTCTCCTGTTCCGACCCTGCCGCTTAC
CGGATACCTGTCCGCCTTTCTCCCTTCGGGAAGCGTGGCGCTTTCTCATAGCTCACGCTGTAGGTATCTC
AGTTCGGTGTAGGTCGTTCGCTCCAAGCTGGGCTGTGTGCACGAACCCCCCGTTCAGCCCGACCGCTGCG
CCTTATCCGGTAACTATCGTCTTGAGTCCAACCCGGTAAGACACGACTTATCGCCACTGGCAGCAGCCAC
TGGTAACAGGATTAGCAGAGCGAGGTATGTAGGCGGTGCTACAGAGTTCTTGAAGTGGTGGCCTAACTAC
GGCTACACTAGAAGGACAGTATTTGGTATCTGCGCTCTGCTGAAGCCAGTTACCTTCGGAAAAAGAGTTG
GTAGCTCTTGATCCGGCAAACAAACCACCGCTGGTAGCGGTGGTTTTTTTGTTTGCAAGCAGCAGATTAC
GCGCAGAAAAAAAGGATCTCAAGAAGATCCTTTGATCTTTTCTACGGGGTCTGACGCTCAGTGGAACGAA
AACTCACGTTAAGGGATTTTGGTCATGAGATTATCAAAAAGGATCTTCACCTAGATCCTTTTAAATTAAA
AATGAAGTTTTAAATCAATCTAAAGTATATATGAGTAAACTTGGTCTGACAGTTACCAATGCTTAATCAG
TGAGGCACCTATCTCAGCGATCTGTCTATTTCGTTCATCCATAGTTGCCTGACTCCCCGTCGTGTAGATA
ACTACGATACGGGAGGGCTTACCATCTGGCCCCAGTGCTGCAATGATACCGCGAGACCCACGCTCACCGG
CTCCAGATTTATCAGCAATAAACCAGCCAGCCGGAAGGGCCGAGCGCAGAAGTGGTCCTGCAACTTTATC
CGCCTCCATCCAGTCTATTAATTGTTGCCGGGAAGCTAGAGTAAGTAGTTCGCCAGTTAATAGTTTGCGC
AACGTTGTTGCCATTGCTACAGGCATCGTGGTGTCACGCTCGTCGTTTGGTATGGCTTCATTCAGCTCCG
GTTCCCAACGATCAAGGCGAGTTACATGATCCCCCATGTTGTGCAAAAAAGCGGTTAGCTCCTTCGGTCC
TCCGATCGTTGTCAGAAGTAAGTTGGCCGCAGTGTTATCACTCATGGTTATGGCAGCACTGCATAATTCT
CTTACTGTCATGCCATCCGTAAGATGCTTTTCTGTGACTGGTGAGTACTCAACCAAGTCATTCTGAGAAT
AGTGTATGCGGCGACCGAGTTGCTCTTGCCCGGCGTCAATACGGGATAATACCGCGCCACATAGCAGAAC
TTTAAAAGTGCTCATCATTGGAAAACGTTCTTCGGGGCGAAAACTCTCAAGGATCTTACCGCTGTTGAGA
TCCAGTTCGATGTAACCCACTCGTGCACCCAACTGATCTTCAGCATCTTTTACTTTCACCAGCGTTTCTG
GGTGAGCAAAAACAGGAAGGCAAAATGCCGCAAAAAAGGGAATAAGGGCGACACGGAAATGTTGAATACT
CATACTCTTCCTTTTTCAATATTATTGAAGCATTTATCAGGGTTATTGTCTCATGAGCGGATACATATTT
GAATGTATTTAGAAAAATAAACAAATAGGGGTTCCGCGCACATTTCCCCGAAAAGTGCCACCTAAATTGT
AAGCGTTAATATTTTGTTAAAATTCGCGTTAAATTTTTGTTAAATCAGCTCATTTTTTAACCAATAGGCC
GAAATCGGCAAAATCCCTTATAAATCAAAAGAATAGACCGAGATAGGGT
[37 nt withheld, positions 14260-14296]
AAAGAACGTGGACTCCAACGTCAAAGG
[49 nt withheld, positions 14324-14372]
T
[91 nt withheld, positions 14374-14464]
G
[124 nt withheld, positions 14466-14589]
CCCATTCGCCATTCAGGCTGCGCAACTGTTGGGAAGGGCGATCGGTGCGGGCCTCTTCGCTATTACGCCA
GCTGGCGAAAGGGGGATGTGCTGCAAGGCGATTAAGTTGGGTAACGCCAGGGTTTTCCCAGTCACGACGT
TGTAAAACGACGGCCAGTGAGCGCGCGTAATACGACTCACTATAGGGCGAATTGGGGCGCGCCATTCTAG
ATTAACCCTAGAAAGATAGTCTGCGTAAAATTGACGCATGCATTCTTGAAATATTGCTCTCTCTTTCTAA
ATAGCGCGAATCCGTCGCTGTGCATTTAGGACATCTCAGTCGCCGCTTGGAGCTCCCGTGAGGCGTGCTT
GTCAATGCGGTAAGTGTCACTGATTTTGAACTATAACGACCGCGTGAGTCAAAATGACGCATGATTATCT
TTTACGTGACTTTTAAGATTTAACTCATACGATAATTATATTGTTATTTCATGTTCTACTTACGTGATAA
CTTATTATATATATATTTTCTTGTTATAGATATCAACTAGAATGCTAGCATGGGCCCAGATCT
