LOCUS       Exported 907 bp ds-DNA linear SYN 30-MAY-2021
DEFINITION  Expresses GA-inducible VPR-Sp dCas9.
ACCESSION   .
VERSION     .
KEYWORDS    pSLQ2812 pPB: CAG-GID1-VPR-IRES-Puro-WPRE PGK-GAI-tagBFP-SpdCas9
SOURCE      synthetic DNA construct
  ORGANISM  synthetic DNA construct
REFERENCE   1 (bases 1 to 907)
  AUTHORS   Gao Y, Xiong X, Wong S, Charles EJ, Lim WA, Qi LS
  TITLE     Complex transcriptional modulation with orthogonal and inducible
            dCas9 regulators.
  JOURNAL   Nat Methods. 2016 Oct 24. doi: 10.1038/nmeth.4042.
  PUBMED    27776111
REFERENCE   2 (bases 1 to 907)
  AUTHORS   .
  TITLE     Direct Submission
  JOURNAL   Exported May 30, 2021 from SnapGene Server 1.1.58
            http://www.snapgene.com
FEATURES             Location/Qualifiers
     source          1..907
                     /organism="synthetic DNA construct"
                     /mol_type="other DNA"
     regulatory      8..17
                     /regulatory_class="other"
                     /note="vertebrate consensus sequence for strong initiation
                     of translation (Kozak, 1987)"
ORIGIN
        1 agaattcgcc accatggctg cgagcgatga agttaatctt attgagagca gaacagtggt
       61 tcctctcaat acatgggttt taatatccaa cttcaaagta gcctacaata tccttcgtcg
      121 ccctgatgga acctttaacc gacacttagc tgagtatcta gaccgtaaag tcactgcaaa
      181 cgccaatccg gttgatgggg ttttctcgtt cgatgtcttg attgatcgca ggatcaatct
      241 tctaagcaga gtctatagac cagcttatgc agatcaagag caacctccta gtattttaga
      301 tctcgagaag cctgttgatg gcgacattgt ccctgttata ttgttcttcc atggaggtag
      361 ctttgctcat tcttctgcaa acagtgccat ctacgatact ctttgtcgca ggcttgttgg
      421 tttgtgcaag tgtgttgttg tctctgtgaa ttatcggcgt gcaccagaga atccataccc
      481 ttgtgcttat gatgatggtt ggattgctct taattgggtt aactcgagat cttggcttaa
      541 atccaagaaa gactcaaagg tccatatttt cttggctggt gatagctctg gaggtaacat
      601 cgcgcataat gtggctttaa gagcgggtga atcgggaatc gatgttttgg ggaacattct
      661 gctgaatcct atgtttggtg ggaatgagag aacggagtct gagaaaagtt tggatgggaa
      721 atactttgtg acggttagag accgcgattg gtactggaaa gcgtttttac ccgagggaga
      781 agatagagag catccagcgt gtaatccgtt tagcccgaga gggaaaagct tagaaggagt
      841 gagtttcccc aagagtcttg tggttgtcgc gggtttggat ttgattagag attggcagtt
      901 ggcatac
//
