>Addgene plasmid #84240 | pSLQ2812 pPB: CAG-GID1-VPR-IRES-Puro-WPRE PGK-GAI-tagBFP-SpdCas9 | addgene partial sequence | sequence record 165599 | M13-Rev 5'-CAGGAAACAGCTATGACC-3'
ATTAACCCTCACTAAAGGGAACAAAAGCTGGATTAATTAAGCGGCCGCATACGCGTATACTAGATTAACC
CTAGAAAGATAATCATATTGTGACGTACGTTAAAGATAATCATGCGTAAAATTGACGCATGTGTTTTATC
GGTCTGTATATCGAGGTTTATTTATTAATTTGAATAGATATTAAGTTTTATTATATTTACACTTACATAC
TAATAATAAATTCAACAAACAATTTATTTATGTTTATTTATTTATTAAAAAAAAACAAAAACTCAAAATT
TCTTCTATAAAGTAACAAAACTTTTAACTAGCTCGAGTCATCCGTTGCTCCCACTACCAATGCCGTCCAC
TTTCCGCTTTTTCTTAGGATCTTCCACCTTGCGTTTTTTCTTGGGGGAGCCGCTGCCCAGGCTGGCATAA
TCGGGCACGTCATAGGGATAGGCGTCGCCTCCCAGCTGAGACAGGTCGATCCGTGTCTCGTACAGGCCGG
TGATGCTCTGGTGGATCAGGGTGGCGTCCAGCACCTCTTTGGTGCTGGTGTACCTCTTCCGGTCGATGGT
GGTGTCAAAGTACTTGAAGGCGGCAGGGGCTCCCAGATTGGTCAGGGTAAACAGGTGGATGATATTCTCG
GCCTGCTCTCTGATAGGCTTGTCTCTGTGCTTGTTGTAGGCGCTCAGCACCTTGTCCAGATTAGCGTCGG
CCAGGATCACTCTCTTGGAGAACTCGCTGATCTGCTCGATGATCTCGTCCAGGTAGTGTTTGTGCTGTTC
CACAAACAGCTGTTTCTGCTCATTATCCTCGGGGGAGCCCTTCAGCTTCTCATAGTGGCTGGCCAGGTAC
AGGAAGTTCACATATTTGGAGGGCAGGGCCAGTTCGTTTCCCTTCTGCAGTTCGCCGGCAGAGGCCAGCA
TTCTCTTCCGGCCGTTTTCCAGCTCGAACAGGGAGTACTTAGGCAGCTTGATGATCAGGTCCTTTTTCAC
TTCTTTGTAGCCCTTGGCTT
