>Addgene plasmid #84240 | pSLQ2812 pPB: CAG-GID1-VPR-IRES-Puro-WPRE PGK-GAI-tagBFP-SpdCas9 | addgene partial sequence | sequence record 166226 | mTagBFP-R 5'-gtgccctccatgtacagctt-3'
CTCGCTCATGGTAGCACCTGCAGCGCTTGACATATGATTAAGGTCGGTGAGCATAGAATCAAGCCACGTG
TAAAGCTCCGCCGGATTATAGTGAACAGTCTCAGTAGCGAGTTGAGAAAGATCGTCTTCTTGAACATTAG
ACATCATAACTTCAAGCTGCTCGAGTTTCTGAGCAACATCAGCCATTTCGGATGACCTAACCTTGTAACC
AAGAACAGCTAGAAGCTCATCCATGCCGTTACCGTCGTCTTCTTCATTCATCATCATAGTCTTCTTATCT
TGATGATGATGATGATGATGATCTCTCTTCATGGTGGCGTCGACAAGCTTGGGCTGCAGGTCGAAAGGCC
CGGAGATGAGGAAGAGGAGAACAGCGCGGCAGACGTGCGCTTTTGAAGCGTGCAGAATGCCGGGCCTCCG
GAGGACCTTCGGGCGCCCGCCCCGCCCCTGAGCCCGCCCCTGAGCCCGCCCCCGGACCCACCCCTTCCCA
GCCTCTGAGCCCAGAAAGCGAAGGAGCAAAGCTGCTATTGGCCGCTGCCCCAAAGGCCTACCCGCTTCCA
TTGCTCAGCGGTGCTGTCCATCTGCACGAGCCTAGTGAGACGTGCTACTTCCATTTGTCACGTCCTGCAC
GACGCGAGCTGCGGGGCGGGGGGGAACTTCCTGACTAGGGGAGGAGTAGAAGGTGGCGCGAAGGGGCCAC
CAAAGAACGGAGCCGGTTGGCGCCTACCGGTGGATGTGGAATGTGTGCGAGGCCAGAGGCCACTTGTGTA
GCGCCAAGTGCCCAGCGGGGCTGCTAAAGCGCATGCTCCAGACTGCCTTGGGAAAAGCGCCTCCCCTACC
CGGTAGAATTACCTGCAGGATGCGGGGAGGCGGCCCAAAGGGAGA
