>Addgene plasmid #84240 | pSLQ2812 pPB: CAG-GID1-VPR-IRES-Puro-WPRE PGK-GAI-tagBFP-SpdCas9 | addgene partial sequence | sequence record 166904 | aGID1-F 5'-ctttaagagcgggtgaatcg-3'
TTCTGCTGAATCCTATGTTTGGTGGGAATGAGAGAACGGAGTCTGAGAAAAGTTTGGATGGGAAATACTT
TGTGACGGTTAGAGACCGCGATTGGTACTGGAAAGCGTTTTTACCCGAGGGAGAAGATAGAGAGCATCCA
GCGTGTAATCCGTTTAGCCCGAGAGGGAAAAGCTTAGAAGGAGTGAGTTTCCCCAAGAGTCTTGTGGTTG
TCGCGGGTTTGGATTTGATTAGAGATTGGCAGTTGGCATACGCGGAAGGGCTCAAGAAAGCGGGTCAAGA
GGTTAAGCTTATGCATTTAGAGAAAGCAACTGTTGGGTTTTACCTCTTGCCTAATAACAATCATTTCCAT
AATGTTATGGATGAGATTTCGGCGTTTGTAAACGCGGAATGTGAATTCTCAAGCGCTGCAGGTACTAGTG
ATGCTTTAGACGATTTTGACTTAGATATGCTTGGTTCAGACGCGTTAGACGACTTCGACCTAGACATGTT
AGGCTCAGATGCATTGGACGACTTCGATTTAGATATGTTGGGCTCCGATGCCCTAGATGACTTTGATCTA
GATATGCTAGGTAGTCCCAAAAAGAAGAGGAAAGTGGGATCCCAGTATCTGCCCGACACAGATGATAGAC
ACCGAATCGAAGAGAAACGCAAGCGAACGTATGAAACCTTCAAATCGATCATGAAGAAATCGCCCTTCTC
GGGTCCGACCGATCCCAGGCCCCCACCGAGAAGGATTGCGGTCCCGTCCCGCTCGTCGGCCAGCGTGCCG
AAGCCTGCGCCGCAGCCCTACCCCTTCACGTC
